Addgene plasmid #24193: pGEX-Bcatfl
Depositing lab: David Rimm. Depositing organization: Yale University.
Backbone
  Vector backbone: pGEX-KT
  Backbone size w/o insert (bp): 4978
  Vector type: Bacterial Expression
Growth in bacteria
  Bacterial resistance: Ampicillin, 100 μg/mL
  Growth temperature: 37°C
  Growth strain: DH5alpha
  Copy number: High Copy
Gene/Insert
  Gene/Insert name: beta-catenin
  Species: H. sapiens (human)
  Insert size (bp): 3000
  Entrez Gene: CTNNB1 (a.k.a. CTNNB, EVR7, MRD19, NEDSDV, armadillo)
  Tag / fusion protein: GST (N terminal on backbone)
  Cloning method: Restriction Enzyme; 5′ cloning site BamHI (not destroyed); 3′ cloning site BamHI (not destroyed)
  Sequencing primers: 5′ M13_puc_R, pGEX5
Terms and licenses: Academic/Nonprofit Terms; Industry Terms: Not Available to Industry
Depositor comments: Rimm Lab Plasmid #157
How to cite: pGEX-Bcatfl was a gift from David Rimm (Addgene plasmid # 24193 ; http://n2t.net/addgene:24193 ; RRID:Addgene_24193)
