[The description below was written by a language model from this plasmid's Addgene catalogue record.]
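Description:
pGEX-Bcatfl is a bacterial expression plasmid built on the pGEX-KT backbone (about 5 kb without insert) for producing human beta-catenin (CTNNB1) as a glutathione S-transferase fusion protein in E. coli. It is maintained as a high-copy plasmid under ampicillin selection. The record gives no feature table, so the origin of replication, promoter and other backbone elements are not itemised. pGEX-family vectors generally drive the GST fusion from an IPTG-inducible tac promoter and carry a lacI repressor gene. The KT variant is known for a glycine-rich "kinker" linker next to a thrombin cleavage site, which is intended to improve proteolytic removal of the GST moiety. These details come from general knowledge of the vector family, not from this entry.

The insert is listed as roughly 3 kb of human beta-catenin sequence. The "fl" in the name suggests a full-length clone, although the record does not say so explicitly. An insert of this length would exceed the coding region alone, so some untranslated sequence may be included. The fragment was cloned by restriction digestion into a BamHI site, and BamHI sites are retained at both the 5′ and 3′ junctions. The insert can therefore be released with a single enzyme, but cloning was non-directional. GST is supplied by the backbone and sits at the N terminus of beta-catenin.

The record does not state a specific purpose. A construct of this type is typically used to express and affinity-purify recombinant GST–beta-catenin on glutathione resin. The purified protein can then be used in pull-down and binding assays with partners such as cadherins or alpha-catenin, or in other biochemical studies.
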