>Addgene plasmid #24193 | pGEX-Bcatfl | addgene partial sequence | sequence record 29151 | 24193 with pGEX-5
CATCTCAATCGGACTGTCTGGTGGTGGTGGTGGTCTGGTTCCGCGTGGATCCATGGCTACTCAAGCTGAT
TTGATGGAGTTGGACATGGCCATGGAACCAGACAGAAAAGCGGCTGTTAGTCACTGGCAGCAACAGTCTT
ACCTGGACTCTGGAATCCATTCTGGTGCCACTACCACAGCTCCTTCTCTGAGTGGTAAAGGCAATCCTGA
GGAAGAGGATGTGGATACCTCCCAAGTCCTGTATGAGTGGGAACAGGGATTTTCTCAGTCCTTCACTCAA
GAACAAGTAGCTGATATTGATGGACAGTATGCAATGACTCGAGCTCAGAGGGTACGAGCTGCTATGTTCC
CTGAGACATTAGATGAGGGCATGCAGATCCCATCTACACAGTTTGATGCTGCTCATCCCACTAATGTCCA
GCGTTTGGCTGAACCATCACAGATGCTGAAACATGCAGTTGTAAACTTGATTAACTATCAAGATGATGCA
GAACTTGCCACACGTGCAATCCCTGAACTGACAAAACTGCTAAATGACGAGGACCAGGTGGTGGTTAATA
AGGCTGCAGTTATGGTCCATCAGCTTTCTAAAAAGGAAGCTTCCAGACACGCTATCATGCGTTCTCCTCA
GATGGTGTCTGCTATTGTACGTACCATGCAGAATACAAATGATGTAGAAACAGCTCGTTGTACCGCTGGG
ACCTTGCATAACCTTTCCCATCATCGTGAGGGCTTACTGGCCATCTTTAAGTCTGGAGGCATTCCTGCCN
TGGTGAAATGCTTGGTTCACCAGTGGATTCTGNGTTG
